Addgene plasmid #84183: pFGC5941-PacI-ath-STTM863-5p
Purpose: target miRNA863-5p for destruction in Arabidopsis thaliana
Depositing lab: Guiliang Tang. Depositing organization: Michigan Technological University. Publication: Construction of short tandem target mimic (STTM) to block the functions of plant and animal microRNAs. Tang G, Yan J, Gu Y, Qiao M, Fan R, Mao Y, Tang X. Methods. 2012 Oct;58(2):118-25. doi: 10.1016/j.ymeth.2012.10.006. Epub 2012 Oct 23. PubMed 23098881.
Backbone
  Vector backbone: pFGC5941-PacI
  Backbone manufacturer: Guiliang Tang (Addgene plasmid # 44182)
  Backbone size w/o insert (bp): 8608
  Vector type: Plant Expression
  Selectable markers: Basta
Growth in bacteria
  Bacterial resistance: Chloramphenicol and Kanamycin, 25 & 50 μg/mL
  Growth temperature: 37°C
  Growth strain: DH5alpha
  Copy number: High Copy
Gene/Insert
  Gene/Insert name: STTM863-5p
  Species: A. thaliana (mustard weed)
  Insert size (bp): 2846
  Promoter: 2x35S
  Cloning method: Restriction Enzyme; 5′ cloning site PacI (not destroyed); 3′ cloning site PacI (not destroyed)
  Sequencing primers: 5′ CACTATCCTTCGCAAGACCCTTCC; 3′ CAACACATGAGCGAAACCCTATAA
Terms and licenses: Academic/Nonprofit Terms; Industry Terms: Not Available to Industry
Depositor comments: The insert within this plasmid contains a 2x35S promoter, STTM, T35S and CmR.
How to cite: pFGC5941-PacI-ath-STTM863-5p was a gift from Guiliang Tang (Addgene plasmid # 84183 ; http://n2t.net/addgene:84183 ; RRID:Addgene_84183)
