[The description below was written by a language model from this plasmid's Addgene catalogue record and pLannotate feature annotations shown in this document.]
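Description:
pFGC5941-PacI-ath-STTM863-5p is a plant expression binary vector built on the pFGC5941-PacI backbone and designed to knock down miR863-5p function in Arabidopsis thaliana using short tandem target mimic (STTM) technology. The feature table shows a typical T-DNA binary architecture. A pVS1 replicon (oriV, RepA and the StaA stability protein) allows maintenance in Agrobacterium. A ColE1/pBR322-type origin with the bom mobilisation region supports high-copy propagation in E. coli, where a backbone kanamycin resistance gene provides selection. Nopaline-type left and right border repeats delimit the region transferred to the plant. Within it sits a bar gene (phosphinothricin acetyltransferase) under the mannopine synthase promoter and terminator, which gives Basta/glufosinate selection of transformants.

The payload is a roughly 2.8 kb cassette inserted at a PacI site that is retained on both sides. According to the depositor, it comprises a 2x35S promoter, the STTM, a 35S terminator and a chloramphenicol resistance gene. The annotation agrees: an enhanced CaMV 35S promoter spans the numbering origin of the circular record, followed by an unannotated gap that presumably holds the STTM, then the CaMV poly(A) signal and a bacterial cat gene. The cat marker travels with the cassette, so recombinants can be selected on chloramphenicol plus kanamycin. An STTM transcript generally carries two imperfect, cleavage-resistant miRNA binding sites joined by a short spacer. When strongly expressed, it sequesters the cognate miRNA and triggers its degradation, relieving repression of that miRNA's targets. The exact STTM composition is not detailed in the record. The construct is suited to Agrobacterium-mediated transformation for loss-of-function studies of miR863-5p.
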