Features (pLannotate 1.2.2; 29 found; start..end, strand, type, name):
      1..346     +  promoter       CaMV 35S promoter: strong constitutive promoter from cauliflower mosaic virus
    298..344     +  promoter       minimal CaMV 35S promoter: minimal 35S promoter from cauliflower mosaic virus
    517..683     +  polyA_signal   CaMV poly(A) signal: cauliflower mosaic virus polyadenylation signal
   1245..1263    -  promoter       SP6 promoter: promoter for bacteriophage SP6 RNA polymerase
   1328..1987    -  CDS            CmR: chloramphenicol acetyltransferase; cat; confers resistance to chloramphenicol
   1988..2024    -  promoter       cat promoter (fragment): promoter of the E. coli cat gene encoding chloramphenicol acetyltransferase
   2024..2052    -  promoter       tet promoter: E. coli promoter for tetracycline efflux protein gene
   2114..2282    -  rep_origin     ori (fragment): high-copy-number ColE1/pMB1/pBR322/pUC origin of replication
   2314..3021    +  terminator     OCS terminator: octopine synthase terminator
   3022..3042    +  misc_feature   MCS (fragment): pUC18/19 multiple cloning site
   3045..3199    +  CDS            lacZα (fragment): LacZα fragment of β-galactosidase; lacZ fragment
   3265..3289    +  misc_feature   RB T-DNA repeat: right border repeat from nopaline C58 T-DNA
   3629..4030    +  CDS            Y4CG_SINFN (fragment): Protein inferred from homology: Swiss-Prot protein existence level 3. From Sinorhizobium fredii (strain NBRC 101917 / NGR234).
   4590..5219    +  CDS            pVS1 StaA: stability protein from the Pseudomonas plasmid pVS1 (Heeb et al., 2000)
   5648..6721    +  CDS            pVS1 RepA: replication protein from the Pseudomonas plasmid pVS1 (Heeb et al., 2000)
   6787..6981    +  rep_origin     pVS1 oriV: origin of replication for the Pseudomonas plasmid pVS1 (Heeb et al., 2000)
   7184..7223    +  CDS            rop (fragment): Rop protein, which maintains plasmids at low copy number; rop
   7325..7465    +  misc_feature   bom: basis of mobility region from pBR322
   7651..8239    -  rep_origin     ori: high-copy-number ColE1/pMB1/pBR322/pUC origin of replication
   8326..9120    -  CDS            KanR: aminoglycoside phosphotransferase; aphA-3; confers resistance to kanamycin
   9545..9569    +  misc_feature   LB T-DNA repeat: left border repeat from nopaline C58 T-DNA
   9655..9907    -  terminator     MAS terminator: mannopine synthase terminator
   9920..10468   -  CDS            bar: PAT_STRHY - Experimental evidence at protein level: Swiss-Prot protein existence level 1. Inactivates phosphinothricin (PPT) by transfer of an acetyl group from acetyl CoA. Can also acetylate demethylphosphinothricin but not PTT or glutamate. This enzyme is an effector of phosphinothricin tripeptide (PTT or bialaphos) resistance. From Streptomyces hygroscopicus. Introduced by genetic manipulation and expressed in glufosinate-tolerant maize by Dekalb Genetics.
  10474..10854   -  promoter       MAS promoter: mannopine synthase promoter (Velten et al., 1984)
  10899..10923   +  rep_origin     ori (fragment): high-copy-number ColE1/pMB1/pBR322/pUC origin of replication
  10947..10971   +  rep_origin     ori (fragment): high-copy-number ColE1/pMB1/pBR322/pUC origin of replication
  10996..11037   -  rep_origin     ori (fragment): high-copy-number ColE1/pMB1/pBR322/pUC origin of replication
  11142..11160   +  promoter       T7 promoter: promoter for bacteriophage T7 RNA polymerase
  11181..11228   +  promoter       CaMV 35S promoter (enhanced) (fragment): cauliflower mosaic virus 35S promoter with a duplicated enhancer region
>Addgene plasmid #84183 | pFGC5941-PacI-ath-STTM863-5p | addgene full sequence | sequence record 167538 | Addgene NGS Result
TGAGACTTTTCAACAAAGGGTAATTTCGGGAAACCTCCTCGGATTCCATTGCCCAGCTATCTGTCACTTC
ATCGAAAGGACAGTGGAAAAGGAAGGTGGCTCCTACAAATGCCATCATTGCGATAAAGGAAAGGCTATCA
TTCAAGATGCCTCTGCCGACAGTGGTCCCAAAGATGGACCCCCACCCACGAGGAGCATCGTGGAAAAAGA
AGACGTTCCAACCACGTCTTCAAAGCAAGTGGATTGATGTGACATCTCCACTGACATAAGGGATGACGCA
CAACCCCACTATCCTTCGCAAGACCCTTCCTCTATATAAGGAAGTTCATTTCATTTGGAGAGGACAGCCC
AAGCTTATTGAGATCAACTGCAAGACATAAGTTGTTGTTGTTATGGTCTAATTTAAATATGGTCTAAAGA
AGAAGAATATTGAGATCAACTGCAAGACATAAGAATTCGGTACGCTGAAATCACCAGTCTCTCTCTACAA
ATCTATCTCTCTCTATTTTCTCCGTAAATAATGTGTGAGTAGTTTCCCGATAAGGGAAATTAGGGTTCTT
ATAGGGTTTCGCTCATGTGTTGAGCATATAAGAAACCCTTAGTATGTATTTGTATTTGTAAAATACTTCT
ATCAATAAAATTTCTAATTCCTAAAACCAAAATCCAGTACTAAAATCCAGATCTCCTAAAGTCCCTATAG
ATCTTTGTCGTGAATATAAACCAGACACGAGACGACTAGACCTGGAGCCCAGACGCCGTTCGAAGCTAGA
AGTACCGCTTAGGCAGGAGGCCGTTAGGGAAAAGATGCTAAGGCAGGGTTGGTTACGTTGACTCCCCCGT
AGGTTTGGTTTAAATATGATGAAGTGGACGGAAGGAAGGAGGAAGACAAGGAAGGATAAGGTTGCAGGCC
CTGTGCAAGGTAAGAAGATGGAAATTTGATAGAGGTACGCTACTATACTTATACTATACGCTAAGGGAAT
GATTGTATTTATACCCTATACCCCCTAATAACCCCTTATCAATTTAAGAAATAATCCACATAAGCCCCCG
CTTAAAAATTGGTATCAGAGCCATGAATAGGTCTATGACCAAAACTCAAGAGGATAAAACCTCACCAAAA
TACGAAAGAGTCCTTAACTCTAAAGATAAAAGATCTTTCAAGATCAAAACTAGTTCCCTCACACCGGTGA
CGGGGATCGCATGCGACCTCTAGACCATCACATTGGAGCTTCAGCTGCTCGAGTTCTATAGTGTCACCTA
AATCGTATGTGTATGATACATAAGGTCATGTATTAATTGTAGCCGCGTTCTTACGTCGACGTACCAATTA
CGCCCCGCCCTGTCACTCATCGCAGTACTGTTGTAATTCATTAAGCATTCTGCCGACATGGAAGCCATCA
CAAACGGCATGATGAACCTGAATCGCCAGCGGCATCAGCACCTTGTCGCCTTGCGTATAATATTTGCCCA
TGGTGAAAACGGGGGCGAAGAAGTTGTCCATATTGGCCACGTTTAAATCAAAACTGGTGAAACTCACCCA
GGGATTGGCTGAGACGAAAAACATATTCTCAATAAACCCTTTAGGGAAATAGGCCAGGTTTTCACCGTAA
CACGCCACATCTTGCGAATATATGTGTAGAAACTGCCGGAAATCGTCGTGGTATTCACTCCAGAGCGATG
AGAACGTTTCAGTTTGCTCATGGAAAACGGTGTAACAAGGGTGAACACTATCCCATATTACCAGCTCACC
GTCTTTCATTGCCATACGGAACTCCGGATGAGCATTCATCAGGCGGGCAAGAATGTGAATAAAGGCCGGA
TAAAACTTGTGCTTATTTTTCTTTACGGTCTTTAAAAAGACCGTAATATCCAGCTGAACGGTCTGGTTAT
AGGTACATTGAGCAACTGACTGAAATGCCTCAAAATGTTCTTTACGATGCCATTGGGATATATCAACGGT
GGTATATCCAGTGATTTCTTTCTCCATTTTAGCTTCCTTAGCTCCTGAAAATCTCGATAACTCATTAAAG
CTTATCGATGATAAGCTGTCAAACATGAGAATCTAGCCCGCCTAATGAGCGGGCTTTTTGTTGTGATCCG
CGTTGCTGGCGTTTTTCCATAGGCTCCGCCCCCCTGACGAGCATCACAAAAATCGACGCTCAAGTCAGAG
GTGGCGAAACCCGACAGGACTATAAAGATACCAGGCGTTTCCCCCCTGGAAGCTCCCTCGTGCGCTCTCC
TGTTCCGACCCTGCCGCTTACCGGATACCTGTCCGCCTTTCTTAATTAAGACCCGGGACTAGTCCCTAGA
GTCCTGCTTTAATGAGATATGCGAGACGCCTATGATCGCATGATATTTGCTTTCAATTCTGTTGTGCACG
TTGTAAAAAACCTGAGCATGTGTAGCTCAGATCCTTACCGCCGGTTTCGGTTCATTCTAATGAATATATC
ACCCGTTACTATCGTATTTTTATGAATAATATTCTCCGTTCAATTTACTGATTGTACCCTACTACTTATA
TGTACAATATTAAAATGAAAACAATATATTGTGCTGAATAGGTTTATAGCGACATCTATGATAGAGCGCC
ACAATAACAAACAATTGCGTTTTATTATTACAAATCCAATTTTAAAAAAAGCGGCAGAACCGGTCAAACC
TAAAAGACTGATTACATAAATCTTATTCAAATTTCAAAAGTGCCCCAGGGGCTAGTATCTACGACACACC
GAGCGGCGAACTAATAACGCTCACTGAAGGGAACTCCGGTTCCCCGCCGGCGCGCATGGGTGAGATTCCT
TGAAGTTGAGTATTGGCCGTCCGCTCTACCGAAAGTTACGGGCACCATTCAACCCGGTCCAGCACGGCGG
CCGGGTAACCGACTTGCTGCCCCGAGAATTATGCAGCATTTTTTTGGTGTATGTGGGCCCCAAATGAAGT
GCAGGTCAAACCTTGACAGTGACGACAAATCGTTGGGCGGGTCCAGGGCGAATTTTGCGACAACATGTCG
AGGCTCAGCAGGACCTGCAGGCATGCAAGCTTGGCACTGGCCGTCGTTTTACAACGTCGTGACTGGGAAA
ACCCTGGCGTTACCCAACTTAATCGCCTTGCAGCACATCCCCCTTTCGCCAGCTGGCGTAATAGCGAAGA
GGCCCGCACCGATCGCCCTTCCCAACAGTTGCGCAGCCTGAATGGCGAATGCTAGAGCAGCTTGAGCTTG
GATCAGATTGTCGTTTCCCGCCTTCAGTTTAAACTATCAGTGTTTGACAGGATATATTGGCGGGTAAACC
TAAGAGAAAAGAGCGTTTATTAGAATAATCGGATATTTAAAAGGGCGTGAAAAGGTTTATCCGTTCGTCC
ATTTGTATGTGCATGCCAACCACAGGGTTCCCCTCGGGATCAAAGTACTTTGATCCAACCCCTCCGCTGC
TATAGTGCAGTCGGCTTCTGACGTTCAGTGCAGCCGTCTTCTGAAAACGACATGTCGCACAAGTCCTAAG
TTACGCGACAGGCTGCCGCCCTGCCCTTTTCCTGGCGTTTTCTTGTCGCGTGTTTTAGTCGCATAAAGTA
GAATACTTGCGACTAGAACCGGAGACATTACGCCATGAACAAGAGCGCCGCCGCTGGCCTGCTGGGCTAT
GCCCGCGTCAGCACCGACGACCAGGACTTGACCAACCAACGGGCCGAACTGCACGCGGCCGGCTGCACCA
AGCTGTTTTCCGAGAAGATCACCGGCACCAGGCGCGACCGCCCGGAGCTGGCCAGGATGCTTGACCACCT
ACGCCCTGGCGACGTTGTGACAGTGACCAGGCTAGACCGCCTGGCCCGCAGCACCCGCGACCTACTGGAC
ATTGCCGAGCGCATCCAGGAGGCCGGCGCGGGCCTGCGTAGCCTGGCAGAGCCGTGGGCCGACACCACCA
CGCCGGCCGGCCGCATGGTGTTGACCGTGTTCGCCGGCATTGCCGAGTTCGAGCGTTCCCTAATCATCGA
CCGCACCCGGAGCGGGCGCGAGGCCGCCAAGGCCCGAGGCGTGAAGTTTGGCCCCCGCCCTACCCTCACC
CCGGCACAGATCGCGCACGCCCGCGAGCTGATCGACCAGGAAGGCCGCACCGTGAAAGAGGCGGCTGCAC
TGCTTGGCGTGCATCGCTCGACCCTGTACCGCGCACTTGAGCGCAGCGAGGAAGTGACGCCCACCGAGGC
CAGGCGGCGCGGTGCCTTCCGTGAGGACGCATTGACCGAGGCCGACGCCCTGGCGGCCGCCGAGAATGAA
CGCCAAGAGGAACAAGCATGAAACCGCACCAGGACGGCCAGGACGAACCGTTTTTCATTACCGAAGAGAT
CGAGGCGGAGATGATCGCGGCCGGGTACGTGTTCGAGCCGCCCGCGCACGTCTCAACCGTGCGGCTGCAT
GAAATCCTGGCCGGTTTGTCTGATGCCAAGCTGGCGGCCTGGCCGGCCAGCTTGGCCGCTGAAGAAACCG
AGCGCCGCCGTCTAAAAAGGTGATGTGTATTTGAGTAAAACAGCTTGCGTCATGCGGTCGCTGCGTATAT
GATGCGATGAGTAAATAAACAAATACGCAAGGGGAACGCATGAAGGTTATCGCTGTACTTAACCAGAAAG
GCGGGTCAGGCAAGACGACCATCGCAACCCATCTAGCCCGCGCCCTGCAACTCGCCGGGGCCGATGTTCT
GTTAGTCGATTCCGATCCCCAGGGCAGTGCCCGCGATTGGGCGGCCGTGCGGGAAGATCAACCGCTAACC
GTTGTCGGCATCGACCGCCCGACGATTGACCGCGACGTGAAGGCCATCGGCCGGCGCGACTTCGTAGTGA
TCGACGGAGCGCCCCAGGCGGCGGACTTGGCTGTGTCCGCGATCAAGGCAGCCGACTTCGTGCTGATTCC
GGTGCAGCCAAGCCCTTACGACATATGGGCCACCGCCGACCTGGTGGAGCTGGTTAAGCAGCGCATTGAG
GTCACGGATGGAAGGCTACAAGCGGCCTTTGTCGTGTCGCGGGCGATCAAAGGCACGCGCATCGGCGGTG
AGGTTGCCGAGGCGCTGGCCGGGTACGAGCTGCCCATTCTTGAGTCCCGTATCACGCAGCGCGTGAGCTA
CCCAGGCACTGCCGCCGCCGGCACAACCGTTCTTGAATCAGAACCCGAGGGCGACGCTGCCCGCGAGGTC
CAGGCGCTGGCCGCTGAAATTAAATCAAAACTCATTTGAGTTAATGAGGTAAAGAGAAAATGAGCAAAAG
CACAAACACGCTAAGTGCCGGCCGTCCGAGCGCACGCAGCAGCAAGGCTGCAACGTTGGCCAGCCTGGCA
GACACGCCAGCCATGAAGCGGGTCAACTTTCAGTTGCCGGCGGAGGATCACACCAAGCTGAAGATGTACG
CGGTACGCCAAGGCAAGACCATTACCGAGCTGCTATCTGAATACATCGCGCAGCTACCAGAGTAAATGAG
CAAATGAATAAATGAGTAGATGAATTTTAGCGGCTAAAGGAGGCGGCATGGAAAATCAAGAACAACCAGG
CACCGACGCCGTGGAATGCCCCATGTGTGGAGGAACGGGCGGTTGGCCAGGCGTAAGCGGCTGGGTTGCC
TGCCGGCCCTGCAATGGCACTGGAACCCCCAAGCCCGAGGAATCGGCGTGAGCGGTCGCAAACCATCCGG
CCCGGTACAAATCGGCGCGGCGCTGGGTGATGACCTGGTGGAGAAGTTGAAGGCCGCGCAGGCCGCCCAG
CGGCAACGCATCGAGGCAGAAGCACGCCCCGGTGAATCGTGGCAAGCGGCCGCTGATCGAATCCGCAAAG
AATCCCGGCAACCGCCGGCAGCCGGTGCGCCGTCGATTAGGAAGCCGCCCAAGGGCGACGAGCAACCAGA
TTTTTTCGTTCCGATGCTCTATGACGTGGGCACCCGCGATAGTCGCAGCATCATGGACGTGGCCGTTTTC
CGTCTGTCGAAGCGTGACCGACGAGCTGGCGAGGTGATCCGCTACGAGCTTCCAGACGGGCACGTAGAGG
TTTCCGCAGGGCCGGCCGGCATGGCCAGTGTGTGGGATTACGACCTGGTACTGATGGCGGTTTCCCATCT
AACCGAATCCATGAACCGATACCGGGAAGGGAAGGGAGACAAGCCCGGCCGCGTGTTCCGTCCACACGTT
GCGGACGTACTCAAGTTCTGCCGGCGAGCCGATGGCGGAAAGCAGAAAGACGACCTGGTAGAAACCTGCA
TTCGGTTAAACACCACGCACGTTGCCATGCAGCGTACGAAGAAGGCCAAGAACGGCCGCCTGGTGACGGT
ATCCGAGGGTGAAGCCTTGATTAGCCGCTACAAGATCGTAAAGAGCGAAACCGGGCGGCCGGAGTACATC
GAGATCGAGCTAGCTGATTGGATGTACCGCGAGATCACAGAAGGCAAGAACCCGGACGTGCTGACGGTTC
ACCCCGATTACTTTTTGATCGATCCCGGCATCGGCCGTTTTCTCTACCGCCTGGCACGCCGCGCCGCAGG
CAAGGCAGAAGCCAGATGGTTGTTCAAGACGATCTACGAACGCAGTGGCAGCGCCGGAGAGTTCAAGAAG
TTCTGTTTCACCGTGCGCAAGCTGATCGGGTCAAATGACCTGCCGGAGTACGATTTGAAGGAGGAGGCGG
GGCAGGCTGGCCCGATCCTAGTCATGCGCTACCGCAACCTGATCGAGGGCGAAGCATCCGCCGGTTCCTA
ATGTACGGAGCAGATGCTAGGGCAAATTGCCCTAGCAGGGGAAAAAGGTCGAAAAGGTCTCTTTCCTGTG
GATAGCACGTACATTGGGAACCCAAAGCCGTACATTGGGAACCGGAACCCGTACATTGGGAACCCAAAGC
CGTACATTGGGAACCGGTCACACATGTAAGTGACTGATATAAAAGAGAAAAAAGGCGATTTTTCCGCCTA
AAACTCTTTAAAACTTATTAAAACTCTTAAAACCCGCCTGGCCTGTGCATAACTGTCTGGCCAGCGCACA
GCCGAAGAGCTGCAAAAAGCGCCTACCCTTCGGTCGCTGCGCTCCCTACGCCCCGCCGCTTCGCGTCGGC
CTATCGCGGCCGCTGGCCGCTCAAAAATGGCTGGCCTACGGCCAGGCAATCTACCAGGGCGCGGACAAGC
CGCGCCGTCGCCACTCGACCGCCGGCGCCCACATCAAGGCACCCTGCCTCGCGCGTTTCGGTGATGACGG
TGAAAACCTCTGACACATGCAGCTCCCGGAGACGGTCACAGCTTGTCTGTAAGCGGATGCCGGGAGCAGA
CAAGCCCGTCAGGGCGCGTCAGCGGGTGTTGGCGGGTGTCGGGGCGCAGCCATGACCCAGTCACGTAGCG
ATAGCGGAGTGTATACTGGCTTAACTATGCGGCATCAGAGCAGATTGTACTGAGAGTGCACCATATGCGG
TGTGAAATACCGCACAGATGCGTAAGGAGAAAATACCGCATCAGGCGCTCTTCCGCTTCCTCGCTCACTG
ACTCGCTGCGCTCGGTCGTTCGGCTGCGGCGAGCGGTATCAGCTCACTCAAAGGCGGTAATACGGTTATC
CACAGAATCAGGGGATAACGCAGGAAAGAACATGTGAGCAAAAGGCCAGCAAAAGGCCAGGAACCGTAAA
AAGGCCGCGTTGCTGGCGTTTTTCCATAGGCTCCGCCCCCCTGACGAGCATCACAAAAATCGACGCTCAA
GTCAGAGGTGGCGAAACCCGACAGGACTATAAAGATACCAGGCGTTTCCCCCTGGAAGCTCCCTCGTGCG
CTCTCCTGTTCCGACCCTGCCGCTTACCGGATACCTGTCCGCCTTTCTCCCTTCGGGAAGCGTGGCGCTT
TCTCATAGCTCACGCTGTAGGTATCTCAGTTCGGTGTAGGTCGTTCGCTCCAAGCTGGGCTGTGTGCACG
AACCCCCCGTTCAGCCCGACCGCTGCGCCTTATCCGGTAACTATCGTCTTGAGTCCAACCCGGTAAGACA
CGACTTATCGCCACTGGCAGCAGCCACTGGTAACAGGATTAGCAGAGCGAGGTATGTAGGCGGTGCTACA
GAGTTCTTGAAGTGGTGGCCTAACTACGGCTACACTAGAAGGACAGTATTTGGTATCTGCGCTCTGCTGA
AGCCAGTTACCTTCGGAAAAAGAGTTGGTAGCTCTTGATCCGGCAAACAAACCACCGCTGGTAGCGGTGG
TTTTTTTGTTTGCAAGCAGCAGATTACGCGCAGAAAAAAAGGATCTCAAGAAGATCCTTTGATCTTTTCT
ACGGGGTCTGACGCTCAGTGGAACGAAAACTCACGTTAAGGGATTTTGGTCATGCATTCTAGGTACTAAA
ACAATTCATCCAGTAAAATATAATATTTTATTTTCTCCCAATCAGGCTTGATCCCCAGTAAGTCAAAAAA
TAGCTCGACATACTGTTCTTCCCCGATATCCTCCCTGATCGACCGGACGCAGAAGGCAATGTCATACCAC
TTGTCCGCCCTGCCGCTTCTCCCAAGATCAATAAAGCCACTTACTTTGCCATCTTTCACAAAGATGTTGC
TGTCTCCCAGGTCGCCGTGGGAAAAGACAAGTTCCTCTTCGGGCTTTTCCGTCTTTAAAAAATCATACAG
CTCGCGCGGATCTTTAAATGGAGTGTCTTCTTCCCAGTTTTCGCAATCCACATCGGCCAGATCGTTATTC
AGTAAGTAATCCAATTCGGCTAAGCGGCTGTCTAAGCTATTCGTATAGGGACAATCCGATATGTCGATGG
AGTGAAAGAGCCTGATGCACTCCGCATACAGCTCGATAATCTTTTCAGGGCTTTGTTCATCTTCATACTC
TTCCGAGCAAAGGACGCCATCGGCCTCACTCATGAGCAGATTGCTCCAGCCATCATGCCGTTCAAAGTGC
AGGACCTTTGGAACAGGCAGCTTTCCTTCCAGCCATAGCATCATGTCCTTTTCCCGTTCCACATCATAGG
TGGTCCCTTTATACCGGCTGTCCGTCATTTTTAAATATAGGTTTTCATTTTCTCCCACCAGCTTATATAC
CTTAGCAGGAGACATTCCTTCCGTATCTTTTACGCAGCGGTATTTTTCGATCAGTTTTTTCAATTCCGGT
GATATTCTCATTTTAGCCATTTATTATTTCCTTCCTCTTTTCTACAGTATTTAAAGATACCCCAAGAAGC
TAATTATAACAAGACGAACTCCAATTCACTGTTCCTTGCATTCTAAAACCTTAAATACCAGAAAACAGCT
TTTTCAAAGTTGTTTTCAAAGTTGGCGTATAACATAGTATCGACGGAGCCGATTTTGAAACCGCGGTGAT
CACAGGCAGCAACGCTCTGTCATCGTTACAATCAACATGCTACCCTCCGCGAGATCATCCGTGTTTCAAA
CCCGGCAGCTTAGTTGCCGTTCTTCCGAATAGCATCGGTAACATGAGCAAAGTCTGCCGCCTTACAACGG
CTCTCCCGCTGACGCCGTCCCGGACTGATGGGCTGCCTGTATCGAGTGGTGATTTTGTGCCGAGCTGCCG
GTCGGGGAGCTGTTGGCTGGCTGGTGGCAGGATATATTGTGGTGTAAACAAATTGACGCTTAGACAACTT
AATAACACATTGCGGACGTTTTTAATGTACTGAATTAACGCCGAATTAATTCGAGCTCGGATCTGATAAT
TTATTTGAAAATTCATAAGAAAAGCAAACGTTACATGAATTGATGAAACAATACAAAGACAGATAAAGCC
ACGCACATTTAGGATATTGGCCGAGATTACTGAATATTGAGTAAGATCACGGAATTTCTGACAGGAGCAT
GTCTTCAATTCAGCCCAAATGGCAGTTGAAATACTCAAACCGCCCCATATGCAGGAGCGGATCATTCATT
GTTTGTTTGGTTGCCTTTGCCAACATGGGAGTCCAAGATTCTGCAGTCAAATCTCGGTGACGGGCAGGAC
CGGACGGGGCGGTACCGGCAGGCTGAAGTCCAGCTGCCAGAAACCCACGTCATGCCAGTTCCCGTGCTTG
AAGCCGGCCGCCCGCAGCATGCCGCGGGGGGCATATCCGAGCGCCTCGTGCATGCGCACGCTCGGGTCGT
TGGGCAGCCCGATGACAGCGACCACGCTCTTGAAGCCCTGTGCCTCCAGGGACTTCAGCAGGTGGGTGTA
GAGCGTGGAGCCCAGTCCCGTCCGCTGGTGGCGGGGGGAGACGTACACGGTCGACTCGGCCGTCCAGTCG
TAGGCGTTGCGTGCCTTCCAGGGGCCCGCGTAGGCGATGCCGGCGACCTCGCCGTCCACCTCGGCGACGA
GCCAGGGATAGCGCTCCCGCAGACGGACGAGGTCGTCCGTCCACTCCTGCGGTTCCTGCGGCTCGGTACG
GAAGTTGACCGTGCTTGTCTCGATGTAGTGGTTGACGATGGTGCAGACCGCCGGCATGTCCGCCTCGGTG
GCACGGCGGATGTCGGCCGGGCGTCGTTCTGGGCTCATCGATTCGATTTGGTGTATCGAGATTGGTTATG
AAATTCAGATGCTAGTGTAATGTATTGGTAATTTGGGAAGATATAATAGGAAGCAAGGCTATTTATCCAT
TTCTGAAAAGGCGAAATGGCGTCACCGCGAGCGTCACGCGCATTCCGTTCTTGCTGTAAAGCGTTGTTTG
GTACACTTTTGACTAGCGAGGCTTGGCGTGTCAGCGTATCTATTCAAAAGTCGTTAATGGCTGCGGATCA
AGAAAAAGTTGGAATAGAAACAGAATACCCGCGAAATTCAGGCCCGGTTGCCATGTCCTACACGCCGAAA
TAAACGACCAAATTAGTAGAAAAATAAAAACTGACTCGGATACTTACGTCACGTCTTGCGCACTGATTTG
AAAAATCTCAGAATTCATGGATCCTAGGTGAGTCTAGAGAGTTAATTAAGAAAGGCGGACAGGTATCCCG
TAATCTGCTGCTTGCAAACTTAATTAAGAAAGGCGGACAGGTATCCCGTAATCTGCTGCTTGCAAACTTA
ATTAAGTTTGCAAGCAGCAGATTACGCGCAGAAAAAAAGGATCTCAAGGAGATCCTTTGGATCACGAAAA
AAAAGCCCGCTCATTAGGCGGGTTAAATTCCCGGGTACTGCAGCCGATTCATTAATGCAGGTTAACCTGG
CTTATCGAAATTAATACGACTCACTATAGGGAGACCGGCAGATCTGATCCCTACTCCAAAAATGTCAAAG
ATACAGTCTCAGAAGACCAAAGGGCTAT
