>Addgene plasmid #84183 | pFGC5941-PacI-ath-STTM863-5p | depositor partial sequence | sequence record 160739 | STTM
ATTGAGATCAACTGCAAGACATAAGTTGTTGTTGTTATGGTCTAATTTAAATATGGTCTAAAGAAGAAGA
ATATTGAGATCAACTGCAAGACATAA
